Addgene plasmid #215217: shRNA_LacZ
Purpose: Supression of shLacZ expression (Negative control)
Depositing lab: Sefi Rosenbluh. Depositing organization: Monash University. Publication: Systematic loss-of-function screens identify pathway-specific functional circular RNAs. Liu L, Neve M, Perlaza-Jimenez L, Xi X, Purcell J, Hawdon A, Conn SJ, Zenker J, Tamayo P, Goodall GJ, Rosenbluh J. Nat Cell Biol. 2024 Aug;26(8):1359-1372. doi: 10.1038/s41556-024-01467-y. Epub 2024 Aug 2. PubMed 39095657.
Backbone
  Vector backbone: pLKO.1
  Vector type: Lentiviral
  Selectable markers: Puromycin
Growth in bacteria
  Bacterial resistance: Ampicillin, 100 μg/mL
  Growth temperature: 37°C
  Growth strain: NEB Stable
  Copy number: High Copy
Gene/Insert
  Gene/Insert name: LacZ shRNA
  gRNA/shRNA sequence: TCGTATTACAACGTCGTGACT
  Species: Synthetic
  Cloning method: Restriction Enzyme; 5′ cloning site unknown (unknown if destroyed)
Terms and licenses: Academic/Nonprofit Terms; Industry Terms: Not Available to Industry
How to cite: shRNA_LacZ was a gift from Sefi Rosenbluh (Addgene plasmid # 215217 ; http://n2t.net/addgene:215217 ; RRID:Addgene_215217)
