[The description below was written by a language model from this plasmid's Addgene catalogue record and pLannotate feature annotations shown in this document.]
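Description:
shRNA_LacZ is a lentiviral shRNA expression plasmid built on the pLKO.1 backbone, carrying a synthetic short hairpin directed against the bacterial lacZ (β-galactosidase) gene. Because mammalian cells have no lacZ transcript, the hairpin has no endogenous target, and the record lists the construct as a negative control for knockdown experiments. It was deposited in connection with loss-of-function screening work on circular RNAs. In bacteria the plasmid is maintained through a high-copy ColE1/pUC-type origin and selected with ampicillin via the β-lactamase gene. An f1 origin and remnants of a cloning-vector lac region (lac promoter and operator, CAP site, T3 and T7 promoters, lacZα and lacI fragments) are also annotated in the backbone.

The transfer cassette has a third-generation, self-inactivating layout. An RSV promoter fused to a truncated HIV-1 5' LTR drives production of the genomic RNA in packaging cells. This is followed by the Ψ packaging signal with a partial gag sequence, the Rev response element for Rev-dependent nuclear export, and at the far end a ΔU3 3' LTR that disables LTR promoter activity after integration. An SV40 poly(A) signal and SV40 origin lie downstream. Within the provirus, the human U6 RNA polymerase III promoter transcribes the hairpin. The two short, opposite-strand lacZα matches annotated immediately after U6 correspond to the sense and antisense arms of the stem. A cPPT/CTS element follows, and a human PGK promoter then drives puromycin N-acetyltransferase, allowing selection of stably transduced mammalian cells with puromycin. The restriction sites used to insert the hairpin are not recorded.
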