Features (pLannotate 1.2.2; 27 found; start..end, strand, type, name):
    529..1128    +  CDS            PuroR: puromycin N-acetyltransferase; pac from Streptomyces alboniger; confers resistance to puromycin
   1171..1254    +  CDS            nef (fragment): NEF_HV1Z2 - Experimental evidence at protein level: Swiss-Prot protein existence level 1. Extracellular Nef protein targets CD4(+) T-lymphocytes for apoptosis by interacting with CXCR4 surface receptors. From Human immunodeficiency virus type 1 group M subtype D (isolate Z2/CDC-Z34) (HIV-1).
   1256..1489    +  LTR            3' LTR (ΔU3): self-inactivating 3' long terminal repeat (LTR) from HIV-1
   1561..1682    +  polyA_signal   SV40 poly(A) signal: SV40 polyadenylation signal
   1722..1857    +  rep_origin     SV40 ori: SV40 origin of replication
   1878..1896    -  promoter       T7 promoter: promoter for bacteriophage T7 RNA polymerase
   1904..2059    +  CDS            lacZα (fragment): LacZα fragment of β-galactosidase; lacZ fragment
   2064..2492    +  rep_origin     f1 ori (sequence partly withheld): f1 bacteriophage origin of replication; arrow indicates direction of (+) strand synthesis
   2545..2649    +  promoter       AmpR promoter: bla
   2650..3510    +  CDS            AmpR: β-lactamase; bla; confers resistance to ampicillin, carbenicillin, and related antibiotics
   3681..4269    +  rep_origin     ori: high-copy-number ColE1/pMB1/pBR322/pUC origin of replication
   4452..4544    +  CDS            lacI (fragment): lac repressor; lacI; The lac repressor binds to the lac operator to inhibit transcription in E. coli. This inhibition can be relieved by adding lactose or isopropyl-β-D-thiogalactopyranoside (IPTG).
   4557..4578    +  protein_bind   CAP binding site: CAP binding activates transcription in the presence of cAMP. E. coli catabolite activator protein
   4593..4623    +  promoter       lac promoter: promoter for the E. coli lac operon
   4631..4647    +  protein_bind   lac operator: The lac repressor binds to the lac operator to inhibit transcription in E. coli. This inhibition can be relieved by adding lactose or isopropyl-β-D-thiogalactopyranoside (IPTG). lac repressor encoded by lacI
   4692..4710    +  promoter       T3 promoter: promoter for bacteriophage T3 RNA polymerase
   4738..4964    +  promoter       RSV promoter: Rous sarcoma virus enhancer/promoter
   4965..5145    +  LTR            5' LTR (truncated): truncated 5' long terminal repeat (LTR) from HIV-1
   5192..5317    +  misc_feature   HIV-1 Ψ: packaging signal of human immunodeficiency virus type 1
   5301..5664    +  CDS            HIV-1 gag (fragment): gag protein from human immunodeficiency virus 1; gag
   5810..6043    +  misc_feature   RRE: The Rev response element (RRE) of HIV-1 allows for Rev-dependent mRNA export from the nucleus to the cytoplasm.
   6420..6520    +  CDS            Rev (fragment): human immunodeficiency virus 1 (HIV-1) Rev protein; rev; enhances nuclear export of unspliced and incompletely spliced viral mRNAs
   6570..6810    +  promoter       U6 promoter: RNA polymerase III promoter for human U6 snRNA
   6820..6841    +  CDS            lacZα (fragment): LacZα fragment of β-galactosidase; lacZ fragment
   6848..6868    -  CDS            lacZα (fragment): LacZα fragment of β-galactosidase; lacZ fragment
   6915..7032    +  misc_feature   cPPT/CTS: central polypurine tract and central termination sequence of HIV-1
   7081..507     +  promoter       hPGK promoter (across the origin): human phosphoglycerate kinase 1 promoter
>Addgene plasmid #215217 | shRNA_LacZ | addgene full sequence | sequence record 432653 | Addgene NGS Result
TTGGGGTTGCGCCTTTTCCAAGGCAGCCCTGGGTTTGCGCAGGGACGCGGCTGCTCTGGGCGTGGTTCCG
GGAAACGCAGCGGCGCCGACCCTGGGTCTCGCACATTCTTCACGTCCGTTCGCAGCGTCACCCGGATCTT
CGCCGCTACCCTTGTGGGCCCCCCGGCGACGCTTCCTGCTCCGCCCCTAAGTCGGGAAGGTTCCTTGCGG
TTCGCGGCGTGCCGGACGTGACAAACGGAAGCCGCACGTCTCACTAGTACCCTCGCAGACGGACAGCGCC
AGGGAGCAATGGCAGCGCGCCGACCGCGATGGGCTGTGGCCAATAGCGGCTGCTCAGCAGGGCGCGCCGA
GAGCAGCGGCCGGGAAGGGGCGGTGCGGGAGGCGGGGTGTGGGGCGGTAGTGTGGGCCCTGTTCCTGCCC
GCGCGGTGTTCCGCATTCTGCAAGCCTCCGGAGCGCACGTCGGCAGTCGGCTCCCTCGTTGACCGAATCA
CCGACCTCTCTCCCCAGGGGGATCCACCGGAGCTTACCATGACCGAGTACAAGCCCACGGTGCGCCTCGC
CACCCGCGACGACGTCCCCAGGGCCGTACGCACCCTCGCCGCCGCGTTCGCCGACTACCCCGCCACGCGC
CACACCGTCGATCCGGACCGCCACATCGAGCGGGTCACCGAGCTGCAAGAACTCTTCCTCACGCGCGTCG
GGCTCGACATCGGCAAGGTGTGGGTCGCGGACGACGGCGCCGCGGTGGCGGTCTGGACCACGCCGGAGAG
CGTCGAAGCGGGGGCGGTGTTCGCCGAGATCGGCCCGCGCATGGCCGAGTTGAGCGGTTCCCGGCTGGCC
GCGCAGCAACAGATGGAAGGCCTCCTGGCGCCGCACCGGCCCAAGGAGCCCGCGTGGTTCCTGGCCACCG
TCGGCGTCTCGCCCGACCACCAGGGCAAGGGTCTGGGCAGCGCCGTCGTGCTCCCCGGAGTGGAGGCGGC
CGAGCGCGCCGGGGTGCCCGCCTTCCTGGAGACCTCCGCGCCCCGCAACCTCCCCTTCTACGAGCGGCTC
GGCTTCACCGTCACCGCCGACGTCGAGGTGCCCGAAGGACCGCGCACCTGGTGCATGACCCGCAAGCCCG
GTGCCTGACGCCCGCCCCACGACCCGCAGCGCCCGACCGAAAGGAGCGCACGACCCCATGCATCGGTACC
TTTAAGACCAATGACTTACAAGGCAGCTGTAGATCTTAGCCACTTTTTAAAAGAAAAGGGGGGACTGGAA
GGGCTAATTCACTCCCAACGAAGACAAGATCTGCTTTTTGCTTGTACTGGGTCTCTCTGGTTAGACCAGA
TCTGAGCCTGGGAGCTCTCTGGCTAACTAGGGAACCCACTGCTTAAGCCTCAATAAAGCTTGCCTTGAGT
GCTTCAAGTAGTGTGTGCCCGTCTGTTGTGTGACTCTGGTAACTAGAGATCCCTCAGACCCTTTTAGTCA
GTGTGGAAAATCTCTAGCAGTAGTAGTTCATGTCATCTTATTATTCAGTATTTATAACTTGCAAAGAAAT
GAATATCAGAGAGTGAGAGGAACTTGTTTATTGCAGCTTATAATGGTTACAAATAAAGCAATAGCATCAC
AAATTTCACAAATAAAGCATTTTTTTCACTGCATTCTAGTTGTGGTTTGTCCAAACTCATCAATGTATCT
TATCATGTCTGGCTCTAGCTATCCCGCCCCTAACTCCGCCCATCCCGCCCCTAACTCCGCCCAGTTCCGC
CCATTCTCCGCCCCATGGCTGACTAATTTTTTTTATTTATGCAGAGGCCGAGGCCGCCTCGGCCTCTGAG
CTATTCCAGAAGTAGTGAGGAGGCTTTTTTGGAGGCCTAGGGACGTACCCAATTCGCCCTATAGTGAGTC
GTATTACGCGCGCTCACTGGCCGTCGTTTTACAACGTCGTGACTGGGAAAACCCTGGCGTTACCCAACTT
AATCGCCTTGCAGCACATCCCCCTTTCGCCAGCTGGCGTAATAGCGAAGAGGCCCGCACCGATCGCCCTT
CCCAACAGTTGCGCAGCCTGAATGGCGAATGGG
[124 nt withheld, positions 2064-2187]
C
[91 nt withheld, positions 2189-2279]
A
[49 nt withheld, positions 2281-2329]
CCTTTGACGTTGGAGTCCACGTTCTTT
[37 nt withheld, positions 2357-2393]
ACCCTATCTCGGTCTATTCTTTTGATTTATAAGGGATTTTGCCGATTTCGGCCTATTGGTTAAAAAATGA
GCTGATTTAACAAAAATTTAACGCGAATTTTAACAAAATATTAACGCTTACAATTTAGGTGGCACTTTTC
GGGGAAATGTGCGCGGAACCCCTATTTGTTTATTTTTCTAAATACATTCAAATATGTATCCGCTCATGAG
ACAATAACCCTGATAAATGCTTCAATAATATTGAAAAAGGAAGAGTATGAGTATTCAACATTTCCGTGTC
GCCCTTATTCCCTTTTTTGCGGCATTTTGCCTTCCTGTTTTTGCTCACCCAGAAACGCTGGTGAAAGTAA
AAGATGCTGAAGATCAGTTGGGTGCACGAGTGGGTTACATCGAACTGGATCTCAACAGCGGTAAGATCCT
TGAGAGTTTTCGCCCCGAAGAACGTTTTCCAATGATGAGCACTTTTAAAGTTCTGCTATGTGGCGCGGTA
TTATCCCGTATTGACGCCGGGCAAGAGCAACTCGGTCGCCGCATACACTATTCTCAGAATGACTTGGTTG
AGTACTCACCAGTCACAGAAAAGCATCTTACGGATGGCATGACAGTAAGAGAATTATGCAGTGCTGCCAT
AACCATGAGTGATAACACTGCGGCCAACTTACTTCTGACAACGATCGGAGGACCGAAGGAGCTAACCGCT
TTTTTGCACAACATGGGGGATCATGTAACTCGCCTTGATCGTTGGGAACCGGAGCTGAATGAAGCCATAC
CAAACGACGAGCGTGACACCACGATGCCTGTAGCAATGGCAACAACGTTGCGCAAACTATTAACTGGCGA
ACTACTTACTCTAGCTTCCCGGCAACAATTAATAGACTGGATGGAGGCGGATAAAGTTGCAGGACCACTT
CTGCGCTCGGCCCTTCCGGCTGGCTGGTTTATTGCTGATAAATCTGGAGCCGGTGAGCGTGGGTCTCGCG
GTATCATTGCAGCACTGGGGCCAGATGGTAAGCCCTCCCGTATCGTAGTTATCTACACGACGGGGAGTCA
GGCAACTATGGATGAACGAAATAGACAGATCGCTGAGATAGGTGCCTCACTGATTAAGCATTGGTAACTG
TCAGACCAAGTTTACTCATATATACTTTAGATTGATTTAAAACTTCATTTTTAATTTAAAAGGATCTAGG
TGAAGATCCTTTTTGATAATCTCATGACCAAAATCCCTTAACGTGAGTTTTCGTTCCACTGAGCGTCAGA
CCCCGTAGAAAAGATCAAAGGATCTTCTTGAGATCCTTTTTTTCTGCGCGTAATCTGCTGCTTGCAAACA
AAAAAACCACCGCTACCAGCGGTGGTTTGTTTGCCGGATCAAGAGCTACCAACTCTTTTTCCGAAGGTAA
CTGGCTTCAGCAGAGCGCAGATACCAAATACTGTTCTTCTAGTGTAGCCGTAGTTAGGCCACCACTTCAA
GAACTCTGTAGCACCGCCTACATACCTCGCTCTGCTAATCCTGTTACCAGTGGCTGCTGCCAGTGGCGAT
AAGTCGTGTCTTACCGGGTTGGACTCAAGACGATAGTTACCGGATAAGGCGCAGCGGTCGGGCTGAACGG
GGGGTTCGTGCACACAGCCCAGCTTGGAGCGAACGACCTACACCGAACTGAGATACCTACAGCGTGAGCT
ATGAGAAAGCGCCACGCTTCCCGAAGGGAGAAAGGCGGACAGGTATCCGGTAAGCGGCAGGGTCGGAACA
GGAGAGCGCACGAGGGAGCTTCCAGGGGGAAACGCCTGGTATCTTTATAGTCCTGTCGGGTTTCGCCACC
TCTGACTTGAGCGTCGATTTTTGTGATGCTCGTCAGGGGGGCGGAGCCTATGGAAAAACGCCAGCAACGC
GGCCTTTTTACGGTTCCTGGCCTTTTGCTGGCCTTTTGCTCACATGTTCTTTCCTGCGTTATCCCCTGAT
TCTGTGGATAACCGTATTACCGCCTTTGAGTGAGCTGATACCGCTCGCCGCAGCCGAACGACCGAGCGCA
GCGAGTCAGTGAGCGAGGAAGCGGAAGAGCGCCCAATACGCAAACCGCCTCTCCCCGCGCGTTGGCCGAT
TCATTAATGCAGCTGGCACGACAGGTTTCCCGACTGGAAAGCGGGCAGTGAGCGCAACGCAATTAATGTG
AGTTAGCTCACTCATTAGGCACCCCAGGCTTTACACTTTATGCTTCCGGCTCGTATGTTGTGTGGAATTG
TGAGCGGATAACAATTTCACACAGGAAACAGCTATGACCATGATTACGCCAAGCGCGCAATTAACCCTCA
CTAAAGGGAACAAAAGCTGGAGCTGCAAGCTTAATGTAGTCTTATGCAATACTCTTGTAGTCTTGCAACA
TGGTAACGATGAGTTAGCAACATGCCTTACAAGGAGAGAAAAAGCACCGTGCATGCCGATTGGTGGAAGT
AAGGTGGTACGATCGTGCCTTATTAGGAAGGCAACAGACGGGTCTGACATGGATTGGACGAACCACTGAA
TTGCCGCATTGCAGAGATATTGTATTTAAGTGCCTAGCTCGATACATAAACGGGTCTCTCTGGTTAGACC
AGATCTGAGCCTGGGAGCTCTCTGGCTAACTAGGGAACCCACTGCTTAAGCCTCAATAAAGCTTGCCTTG
AGTGCTTCAAGTAGTGTGTGCCCGTCTGTTGTGTGACTCTGGTAACTAGAGATCCCTCAGACCCTTTTAG
TCAGTGTGGAAAATCTCTAGCAGTGGCGCCCGAACAGGGACTTGAAAGCGAAAGGGAAACCAGAGGAGCT
CTCTCGACGCAGGACTCGGCTTGCTGAAGCGCGCACGGCAAGAGGCGAGGGGCGGCGACTGGTGAGTACG
CCAAAAATTTTGACTAGCGGAGGCTAGAAGGAGAGAGATGGGTGCGAGAGCGTCAGTATTAAGCGGGGGA
GAATTAGATCGCGATGGGAAAAAATTCGGTTAAGGCCAGGGGGAAAGAAAAAATATAAATTAAAACATAT
AGTATGGGCAAGCAGGGAGCTAGAACGATTCGCAGTTAATCCTGGCCTGTTAGAAACATCAGAAGGCTGT
AGACAAATACTGGGACAGCTACAACCATCCCTTCAGACAGGATCAGAAGAACTTAGATCATTATATAATA
CAGTAGCAACCCTCTATTGTGTGCATCAAAGGATAGAGATAAAAGACACCAAGGAAGCTTTAGACAAGAT
AGAGGAAGAGCAAAACAAAAGTAAGACCACCGCACAGCAAGCGGCCGCTGATCTTCAGACCTGGAGGAGG
AGATATGAGGGACAATTGGAGAAGTGAATTATATAAATATAAAGTAGTAAAAATTGAACCATTAGGAGTA
GCACCCACCAAGGCAAAGAGAAGAGTGGTGCAGAGAGAAAAAAGAGCAGTGGGAATAGGAGCTTTGTTCC
TTGGGTTCTTGGGAGCAGCAGGAAGCACTATGGGCGCAGCGTCAATGACGCTGACGGTACAGGCCAGACA
ATTATTGTCTGGTATAGTGCAGCAGCAGAACAATTTGCTGAGGGCTATTGAGGCGCAACAGCATCTGTTG
CAACTCACAGTCTGGGGCATCAAGCAGCTCCAGGCAAGAATCCTGGCTGTGGAAAGATACCTAAAGGATC
AACAGCTCCTGGGGATTTGGGGTTGCTCTGGAAAACTCATTTGCACCACTGCTGTGCCTTGGAATGCTAG
TTGGAGTAATAAATCTCTGGAACAGATTTGGAATCACACGACCTGGATGGAGTGGGACAGAGAAATTAAC
AATTACACAAGCTTAATACACTCCTTAATTGAAGAATCGCAAAACCAGCAAGAAAAGAATGAACAAGAAT
TATTGGAATTAGATAAATGGGCAAGTTTGTGGAATTGGTTTAACATAACAAATTGGCTGTGGTATATAAA
ATTATTCATAATGATAGTAGGAGGCTTGGTAGGTTTAAGAATAGTTTTTGCTGTACTTTCTATAGTGAAT
AGAGTTAGGCAGGGATATTCACCATTATCGTTTCAGACCCACCTCCCAACCCCGAGGGGACCCGACAGGC
CCGAAGGAATAGAAGAAGAAGGTGGAGAGAGAGACAGAGACAGATCCATTCGATTAGTGAACGGATCTCG
ACGGTATCGATCACGAGACTAGCCTCGAGCGGCCGCCCCCTTCACCGAGGGCCTATTTCCCATGATTCCT
TCATATTTGCATATACGATACAAGGCTGTTAGAGAGATAATTGGAATTAATTTGACTGTAAACACAAAGA
TATTAGTACAAAATACGTGACGTAGAAAGTAATAATTTCTTGGGTAGTTTGCAGTTTTAAAATTATGTTT
TAAAATGGACTATCATATGCTTACCGTAACTTGAAAGTATTTCGATTTCTTGGCTTTATATATCTTGTGG
AAAGGACGAAACACCGGTCGTATTACAACGTCGTGACTCTCGAGAGTCACGACGTTGTAATACGATTTTT
GAATTCTCGACCTCGAGACAAATGGCAGTATTCATCCACAATTTTAAAAGAAAAGGGGGGATTGGGGGGT
ACAGTGCAGGGGAAAGAATAGTAGACATAATAGCAACAGACATACAAACTAAAGAATTACAAAAACAAAT
TACAAAAATTCAAAATTTTCGGGTTTATTACAGGGACAGCAGAGATCCACTTTGGCCGCGGCTCGAGGGG
G
